Addgene plasmid #145742: pGBW-m4046828
Purpose: Bacterial Expression plasmid for SARS-CoV-2 surface glycoprotein (Spike protein)
Depositing lab: Ginkgo Bioworks & Benjie Chen. Depositing organization: Ginkgo Bioworks.
Backbone
  Vector backbone: ori-013 - marker | cmR
  Backbone size w/o insert (bp): 1462
  Vector type: Bacterial Expression
Growth in bacteria
  Bacterial resistance: Chloramphenicol, 25 μg/mL
  Growth temperature: 30°C
  Growth strain: DH5alpha
  Copy number: High Copy
Gene/Insert
  Gene/Insert name: SARS-CoV-2 S (surface glycoprotein) (alt names: Spike protein; S protein)
  Species: Escherichia coli str. K-12 substr. MG1655; Severe acute respiratory syndrome coronavirus 2
  Insert size (bp): 3815
  Mutation: Escherichia coli recode 1
  Entrez Gene: S (a.k.a. GU280_gp02, spike glycoprotein)
  Promoter: Promoter | pT7 ; Operator | lacO ; RBS | T7_rbs ; Start Codon | ATG
  Tag / fusion protein: Cleavable TEV;6xHIS (C terminal on backbone)
  Cloning method: Unknown
Resource information
  A portion of this plasmid was derived from a plasmid made by: GinkgoBioworks
Depositor comments: NCBI Reference Sequence: YP_009724390.1
How to cite: pGBW-m4046828 was a gift from Ginkgo Bioworks & Benjie Chen (Addgene plasmid # 145742 ; http://n2t.net/addgene:145742 ; RRID:Addgene_145742)
