[The description below was written by a language model from this plasmid's Addgene catalogue record and pLannotate feature annotations shown in this document.]
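Description:
pGBW-m4046828 is a compact bacterial expression plasmid carrying the full-length SARS-CoV-2 surface (spike, S) glycoprotein coding sequence, recoded for Escherichia coli codon usage ("recode 1") and based on the NCBI reference protein for the original viral isolate. The minimal backbone of about 1.5 kb consists of little more than a high-copy ColE1/pUC-type origin of replication and a chloramphenicol acetyltransferase (cat) gene driven by its own promoter, followed by a lambda t0 terminator. The plasmid is therefore propagated in E. coli under chloramphenicol selection. The sequenced construct totals roughly 5.5 kb.

The spike open reading frame of about 3.8 kb sits downstream of a T7 promoter immediately followed by a lac operator, with the efficient ribosome binding site from phage T7 gene 10 placed ahead of the start codon. This arrangement makes transcription dependent on T7 RNA polymerase, so expression requires a host that supplies that polymerase. It also allows repression by the lac repressor, which is relieved by IPTG or lactose. No lacI gene is annotated on the plasmid, so the repressor would have to come from the host. The catalogue entry lists a C-terminal TEV-cleavable 6xHis tag contributed by the backbone, which would permit metal-affinity purification and subsequent tag removal. The feature table does not annotate these elements separately, nor a terminator immediately after the coding sequence.

The stated purpose is bacterial expression of the spike protein. Protein made in E. coli would lack the glycosylation found on the native viral protein.
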