Features (pLannotate 1.2.2; 8 found; start..end, strand, type, name):
     20..38      +  promoter       T7 promoter: promoter for bacteriophage T7 RNA polymerase
     39..63      +  protein_bind   lac operator: The lac repressor binds to the lac operator to inhibit transcription in E. coli. This inhibition can be relieved by adding lactose or isopropyl-β-D-thiogalactopyranoside (IPTG). lac repressor encoded by lacI
     78..100     +  RBS            RBS: efficient ribosome binding site from bacteriophage T7 gene 10 (Olins and Rangwala, 1989)
    108..3926    +  CDS            S: SPIKE_SARS2 - Experimental evidence at protein level: Swiss-Prot protein existence level 1. [Spike glycoprotein]: May down-regulate host tetherin (BST2) by lysosomal degradation, thereby counteracting its antiviral activity. From Severe acute respiratory syndrome coronavirus 2 (2019-nCoV) (SARS-CoV-2).
   4086..4674    +  rep_origin     ori: high-copy-number ColE1/pMB1/pBR322/pUC origin of replication
   4682..4779    +  promoter       cat promoter: promoter of the E. coli cat gene encoding chloramphenicol acetyltransferase
   4780..5436    +  CDS            cat: CAT_ECOLX - Experimental evidence at protein level: Swiss-Prot protein existence level 1. This enzyme is an effector of chloramphenicol resistance in bacteria. From Escherichia coli. This protein is used as a marker in many commonly used cloning vectors, such as pACYC184.
   5510..5544    +  terminator     lambda t0 terminator: minimal transcription terminator from phage lambda (Scholtissek and Grosse, 1987)
>Addgene plasmid #145742 | pGBW-m4046828 | addgene full sequence | sequence record 298346 | Addgene NGS Result
GATCTCGATCCCGCGAAATTAATACGACTCACTATAGGGGAATTGTGAGCGGATAACAATTCCCCTCTAG
AAATAATTTTGTTTAACTTTAAGAAGGAGACTCTTCTATGTTTGTCTTCCTGGTACTCCTTCCGTTGGTG
TCCAGTCAATGCGTTAACCTGACCACGAGAACTCAGCTGCCACCCGCGTATACCAATTCTTTCACTAGGG
GTGTTTACTACCCGGATAAAGTATTTCGGTCGAGCGTTTTACATTCTACACAGGACCTGTTCCTGCCTTT
CTTCTCAAACGTGACTTGGTTTCACGCCATTCACGTTAGCGGCACCAACGGGACCAAGCGCTTCGACAAC
CCGGTCCTGCCGTTCAATGATGGTGTGTACTTTGCATCTACTGAGAAAAGCAACATCATACGCGGCTGGA
TCTTCGGAACGACTCTGGACTCCAAAACCCAGTCTCTCCTGATCGTGAACAATGCTACTAACGTAGTTAT
TAAGGTATGTGAATTTCAATTCTGCAACGATCCGTTCTTGGGCGTATATTACCATAAAAACAACAAATCT
TGGATGGAATCCGAATTTCGTGTTTATTCCAGCGCTAATAATTGCACTTTCGAGTACGTTAGCCAGCCTT
TCCTGATGGACCTGGAAGGCAAACAGGGTAACTTCAAAAACCTGCGTGAATTTGTTTTCAAGAACATCGA
TGGTTACTTTAAAATCTATTCTAAGCACACCCCAATTAACCTGGTTCGTGACCTGCCGCAGGGTTTCTCG
GCTTTGGAGCCGCTGGTAGATCTTCCGATCGGGATTAACATCACCCGTTTTCAAACCCTGCTGGCGCTGC
ACCGTTCATACCTGACACCGGGTGACAGTTCTAGCGGCTGGACAGCAGGCGCTGCGGCCTACTATGTGGG
TTACCTGCAACCGCGCACCTTCCTACTCAAATACAACGAAAATGGCACGATCACCGACGCCGTCGATTGT
GCACTTGACCCTCTGAGCGAAACTAAATGCACTCTGAAATCCTTTACGGTCGAAAAAGGTATCTATCAGA
CCTCCAACTTCCGCGTTCAGCCTACTGAAAGTATCGTACGTTTCCCGAACATTACTAACCTGTGTCCCTT
TGGAGAGGTTTTTAACGCTACCAGGTTCGCGTCTGTGTATGCTTGGAACCGTAAGCGAATCTCAAACTGC
GTAGCGGATTACAGCGTCCTGTATAACTCTGCAAGCTTTTCGACTTTCAAATGCTACGGCGTGTCTCCAA
CCAAGTTGAACGATCTATGTTTCACCAACGTCTACGCTGATTCTTTCGTTATCCGTGGTGACGAGGTTCG
TCAGATTGCACCGGGCCAGACAGGTAAAATCGCGGATTACAATTATAAATTACCGGACGACTTCACGGGC
TGCGTAATAGCTTGGAACTCTAACAATCTGGATAGCAAAGTTGGCGGTAACTACAACTACTTATATCGAC
TGTTCCGCAAAAGCAACCTGAAGCCCTTCGAACGCGACATCTCCACTGAAATTTACCAGGCCGGTTCGAC
CCCGTGCAACGGTGTAGAAGGTTTTAATTGCTACTTCCCGTTGCAGTCCTATGGCTTTCAGCCGACCAAC
GGCGTTGGCTATCAGCCTTACCGTGTTGTGGTGCTCTCCTTTGAACTGCTGCATGCCCCTGCAACCGTAT
GTGGCCCGAAAAAATCCACTAACTTAGTGAAAAACAAATGCGTAAACTTTAATTTCAATGGTCTGACAGG
GACGGGCGTCCTGACTGAATCTAACAAAAAGTTCCTGCCATTCCAACAGTTTGGTCGCGATATTGCTGAC
ACTACCGATGCAGTTCGTGACCCGCAGACGCTGGAAATCCTGGATATCACCCCGTGTTCTTTCGGTGGCG
TTAGCGTGATCACTCCGGGTACAAACACCTCCAACCAGGTGGCTGTCCTGTACCAGGACGTTAACTGCAC
GGAAGTACCGGTGGCAATTCACGCTGATCAGCTGACTCCGACGTGGCGTGTCTACTCTACCGGTTCGAAT
GTTTTCCAAACGCGCGCTGGCTGCCTGATTGGTGCTGAACATGTAAACAATTCTTACGAGTGCGACATCC
CCATAGGAGCGGGTATCTGTGCGAGCTACCAGACTCAGACCAACAGCCCTCGTCGCGCCCGTTCCGTGGC
AAGCCAGTCAATCATCGCGTATACGATGAGCCTGGGTGCCGAGAACTCGGTTGCATACAGTAACAATAGC
ATTGCTATCCCAACTAACTTCACAATTTCAGTTACCACAGAAATCCTTCCGGTATCTATGACTAAAACTT
CCGTGGATTGCACCATGTACATTTGCGGCGACAGCACTGAGTGTTCCAATCTTTTACTGCAATATGGTAG
TTTTTGCACGCAGCTGAACCGTGCCCTGACCGGAATCGCGGTTGAACAGGATAAAAACACCCAGGAAGTT
TTCGCTCAAGTAAAACAGATTTATAAGACCCCGCCCATCAAAGACTTCGGCGGTTTTAATTTCAGCCAAA
TCCTCCCCGACCCGTCTAAGCCAAGCAAACGCTCATTCATCGAAGACCTGCTGTTTAACAAAGTGACTCT
GGCGGACGCTGGCTTCATCAAGCAATACGGAGACTGTCTAGGGGATATTGCAGCTCGTGACCTCATTTGC
GCGCAGAAGTTCAACGGCTTAACTGTTCTGCCGCCGCTGCTGACCGATGAGATGATCGCTCAGTACACAT
CCGCTCTGCTGGCAGGTACCATCACCTCTGGGTGGACGTTTGGCGCGGGTGCCGCTCTCCAGATTCCATT
CGCCATGCAAATGGCTTATCGCTTTAATGGAATCGGCGTAACTCAGAACGTTTTGTACGAAAACCAGAAA
CTGATAGCTAACCAATTCAATTCTGCGATTGGCAAAATCCAGGACTCTCTGAGCTCCACTGCAAGCGCTC
TCGGCAAACTGCAAGACGTTGTCAACCAGAACGCGCAGGCACTGAACACCCTGGTAAAACAGCTGTCAAG
CAACTTCGGTGCTATCAGTTCAGTTTTAAATGATATCCTGTCGCGGCTGGATAAAGTTGAAGCCGAAGTT
CAAATCGACCGTCTGATTACCGGTCGTCTGCAATCTCTGCAAACTTATGTAACCCAGCAGCTGATCAGAG
CTGCCGAGATTCGCGCTAGCGCAAACTTGGCGGCGACAAAAATGTCAGAATGCGTACTTGGCCAGTCTAA
ACGTGTGGACTTCTGCGGTAAAGGTTACCACCTGATGTCGTTTCCGCAGTCGGCCCCTCATGGTGTAGTT
TTCCTACACGTGACTTACGTCCCGGCCCAGGAAAAGAACTTTACCACTGCTCCAGCCATCTGCCACGATG
GTAAAGCTCATTTCCCGCGTGAAGGCGTCTTCGTTTCCAACGGCACTCACTGGTTCGTGACGCAGCGTAA
CTTCTACGAGCCGCAGATCATTACTACTGATAACACCTTTGTTTCGGGTAACTGCGATGTCGTGATCGGC
ATCGTTAATAACACTGTTTACGACCCGCTGCAACCGGAACTGGATTCCTTTAAAGAAGAACTGGATAAAT
ATTTTAAAAACCACACCTCTCCAGATGTAGACCTGGGAGACATTAGTGGCATAAATGCGTCCGTTGTTAA
CATTCAGAAAGAAATCGACCGCCTGAACGAGGTCGCAAAGAATCTGAACGAGTCTCTGATTGACCTGCAA
GAGCTGGGTAAGTATGAGCAGTACATTAAATGGCCTTGGTACATCTGGCTGGGCTTCATCGCAGGTTTGA
TCGCCATCGTCATGGTGACTATTATGCTCTGCTGTATGACGTCTTGCTGCTCCTGCCTGAAAGGTTGTTG
CTCTTGCGGGTCGTGTTGCAAGTTTGACGAAGATGACAGTGAACCGGTTCTGAAAGGCGTTAAACTTCAT
TACACCGAGAACCTGTACTTTCAAAGCCACCATCATCACCATCATTAACCGGCTTATCGGTCAGTTTCAC
CTGATTTACGTAAAAACCCGCTTCGGCGGGTTTTTGCTTTTGGAGGGGCAGAAAGATGAATGACTGTCCA
CGACGCTATACCCAAAAGAAAAAGCTTGAGATCCTTTTTTTCTGCGCGTAATCTGCTGCTTGCAAACAAA
AAAACCACCGCTACCAGCGGTGGTTTGTTTGCCGGATCAAGAGCTACCAACTCTTTTTCCGAAGGTAACT
GGCTTCAGCAGAGCGCAGATACCAAATACTGTTCTTCTAGTGTAGCCGTAGTTAGGCCACCACTTCAAGA
ACTCTGTAGCACCGCCTACATACCTCGCTCTGCTAATCCTGTTACCAGTGGCTGCTGCCAGTGGCGATAA
GTCGTGTCTTACCGGGTTGGACTCAAGACGATAGTTACCGGATAAGGCGCAGCGGTCGGGCTGAACGGGG
GGTTCGTGCACACAGCCCAGCTTGGAGCGAACGACCTACACCGAACTGAGATACCTACAGCGTGAGCTAT
GAGAAAGCGCCACGCTTCCCGAAGGGAGAAAGGCGGACAGGTATCCGGTAAGCGGCAGGGTCGGAACAGG
AGAGCGCACGAGGGAGCTTCCAGGGGGAAACGCCTGGTATCTTTATAGTCCTGTCGGGTTTCGCCACCTC
TGACTTGAGCGTCGATTTTTGTGATGCTCGTCAGGGGGGCGGAGCCTATGGAAATTGATCGGGCACGTAA
GAGGTTCCAACTTTCACCATAATGAAATAAGATCACTACCGGGCGTATTTTTTGAGTTATCGAGATTTTC
AGGAGCTAAGGAAGCTAAAATGGAGAAAAAAATCACTGGATATACCACCGTTGATATATCCCAATGGCAT
CGTAAAGAACATTTTGAGGCATTTCAGTCAGTTGCTCAATGTACCTATAACCAGACCGTTCAGCTGGATA
TTACGGCCTTTTTAAAGACCGTAAAGAAAAATAAGCACAAGTTTTATCCGGCCTTTATTCACATTCTTGC
CCGCCTGATGAATGCTCATCCGGAATTTCGTATGGCAATGAAAGACGGTGAGCTGGTGATATGGGATAGT
GTTCACCCTTGTTACACCGTTTTCCATGAGCAAACTGAAACGTTTTCATCGCTCTGGAGTGAATACCACG
ACGATTTCCGGCAGTTTCTACACATATATTCGCAAGATGTGGCGTGTTACGGTGAAAACCTGGCCTATTT
CCCTAAAGGGTTTATTGAGAATATGTTTTTCGTTTCAGCCAATCCCTGGGTGAGTTTCACCAGTTTTGAT
TTAAACGTGGCCAATATGGACAACTTCTTCGCCCCCGTTTTCACCATGGGCAAATATTATACGCAAGGCG
ACAAGGTGCTGATGCCGCTGGCGATTCAGGTTCATCATGCCGTTTGTGATGGCTTCCATGTCGGCAGAAT
GCTTAATGAATTACAACAGTACTGCGATGAGTGGCAGGGCGGGGCGTAATTTGATATCGAGCTCGCTTGG
ACTCCTGTTGATAGATCCAGTAATGACCTCAGAACTCCATCTGGATTTGTTCAGAACGCTCGGTTGCCGC
CGGGCGTTTTTTATTGGTCATC
